>Addgene plasmid #128282 | pAA6 | addgene full sequence | sequence record 251674 | Addgene NGS Result
ACTCATCGGCGTTTCACGTGAAACACCCCCACCGCAGCTGTGAGCGGCCTGTGGACAATATTGGGGATGT
TCCACGTGAAACATCACTTGGTTTGATGACAAAAAATTAGCGCAAGAAGACAAAAATCACCTTGCGCTAA
GAGCTCGACACCATCGAATGGTGCAAAACCTTTCGCGGTATGGCATGATAGCGCCCGGAAGCATGCCACT
TAAAAAGGAGATCAACAATGAAAGCAATTTTCGTACTGAAACATCTTAATCATGCTGGGGAGGGTTTCTA
ATGGCTTCCTCCGAAGACGTTATCAAAGAGTTCATGCGTTTCAAAGTTCGTATGGAAGGTTCCGTTAACG
GTCACGAGTTCGAAATCGAAGGTGAAGGTGAAGGTCGTCCGTACGAAGGTACCCAGACCGCTAAACTGAA
AGTTACCAAAGGTGGTCCGCTGCCGTTCGCTTGGGACATCCTGTCCCCGCAGTTCCAGTACGGTTCCAAA
GCTTACGTTAAACACCCGGCTGACATCCCGGACTACCTGAAACTGTCCTTCCCGGAAGGTTTCAAATGGG
AACGTGTTATGAACTTCGAAGACGGTGGTGTTGTTACCGTTACCCAGGACTCCTCCCTGCAAGACGGTGA
GTTCATCTACAAAGTTAAACTGCGTGGTACCAACTTCCCGTCCGACGGTCCGGTTATGCAGAAAAAAACC
ATGGGTTGGGAAGCTTCCACCGAACGTATGTACCCGGAAGACGGTGCTCTGAAAGGTGAAATCAAAATGC
GTCTGAAACTGAAAGACGGTGGTCACTACGACGCTGAAGTTAAAACCACCTACATGGCTAAAAAACCGGT
TCAGCTGCCGGGTGCTTACAAAACCGACATCAAACTGGACATCACCTCCCACAACGAAGACTACACCATC
GTTGAACAGTACGAACGTGCTGAAGGTCGTCACTCCACCGGTGCTACCTCCGCAGCGAACGACGAAAATT
ACGCCCTTGCAGCGTAATAACTACGTGCTGCTGAAGTTGCCCGCAACAGAGAGTGGAACCAACCGGTGAT
ACCACGATACTATGACTGAGAGTCAACGCCATGAGCGGCCTCATTTCTTATTCTGAGTTACAACAGTCCG
CACCGCTGTCTCACACTGGCTCACCTTCGGGTGGGCCTTTCTGCGTTTATATACTAGAGAGAGAATATAA
AAAGCCAGATTATTAATCCGGCTTTTTTATTATTTCCTAGCTAGCCAACGCATATGAGACGGTCACAGCT
TGTCTGTAAGCGGATGCCGGGAGCAGACAAGCCCGTCAGGGCGCGTCAGCGGGTGTTGGCGGGTGTCGGG
GCGCAGCCATGACCCAGTCACGTAGCGATAGCGGAGTGTATACTGGCTTAACTATGCGGCATCAGAGCAG
ATTGTACTGAGAGTGCACCATTGCGGTGTGAAATACCGCACAGATGCGTAAGGAGAAAATACCGCATCAG
GCGCTCTTCCGCTTCCTCGCTCACTGACTCGCTGCGCTCGGTCGTTCGGCTGCGGCGAGCGGTATCAGCT
CACTCAAAGGCGGTAATACGGTTATCCACAGAATCAGGGGATAACGCAGGAAAGAACATGTGAGCAAAAG
GCCAGCAAAAGGCCAGGAACCGTAAAAAGGCCGCGTTGCTGGCGTTTTTCCATAGGCTCCGCCCCCCTGA
CGAGCATCACAAAAATCGACGCTCAAGTCAGAGGTGGCGAAACCCGACAGGACTATAAAGATACCAGGCG
TTTCCCCCTGGAAGCTCCCTCGTGCGCTCTCCTGTTCCGACCCTGCCGCTTACCGGATACCTGTCCGCCT
TTCTCCCTTCGGGAAGCGTGGCGCTTTCTCATAGCTCACGCTGTAGGTATCTCAGTTCGGTGTAGGTCGT
TCGCTCCAAGCTGGGCTGTGTGCACGAACCCCCCGTTCAGCCCGACCGCTGCGCCTTATCCGGTAACTAT
CGTCTTGAGTCCAACCCGGTAAGACACGACTTATCGCCACTGGCAGCAGCCACTGGTAACAGGATTAGCA
GAGCGAGGTATGTAGGCGGTGCTACAGAGTTCTTGAAGTGGTGGCCTAACTACGGCTACACTAGAAGAAC
AGTATTTGGTATCTGCGCTCTGCTGAAGCCAGTTACCTTCGGAAAAAGAGTTGGTAGCTCTTGATCCGGC
AAACAAACCACCGCTGGTAGCGGTGGTTTTTTTGTTTGCAAGCAGCAGATTACGCGCAGAAAAAAGGATC
TCAAGAAGATCCTTTGATCTTTTCTACGGGGTCTGACAGCTTGGTCTGACAGTTACGCCCCGCCCTGCCA
CTCATCGCAGTACTGTTGTAATTCATTAAGCATTCTGCCGACATGGAAGCCATCACAAACGGCATGATGA
ACCTGAATCGCCAGCGGCATCAGCACCTTGTCGCCTTGCGTATAATATTTGCCCATCGTGAAAACGGGGG
CGAAGAAGTTGTCCATATTGGCCACGTTTAAATCAAAACTGGTGAAACTCACCCAGGGATTGGCTGAGAC
GAAAAACATATTCTCAATAAACCCTTTAGGGAAATAGGCCAGGTTTTCACCGTAACACGCCACATCTTGC
GAATATATGTGTAGAAACTGCCGGAAATCGTCGTGGTATTCACTCCAGAGCGATGAAAACGTTTCAGTTT
GCTCATGGAAAACGGTGTAACAAGGGTGAACACTATCCCATATCACCAGCTCACCGTCTTTCATTGCCAT
ACGGAATTCCGGATGAGCATTCATCAGGCGGGCAAGAATGTGAATAAAGGCCGGATAAAACTTGTGCTTA
TTTTTCTTTACGGTCTTTAAAAAGGCCGTAATATCCAGCTGAACGGTCTGGTTATAGGTACATTGAGCAA
CTGACTGAAATGCCTCAAAATGTTCTTTACGATGCCATTGGGATATATCAACGGTGGTATATCCAGTGAT
TTTTTTCTCCATTTTAGCTTCCTTAGCTCCTGAAAATCTCGATAACTCAAAAAATACGCCCGGTAGTGAT
CTTATTTCATTATGGTGAAAGTTGGAACCTCTTACGTGCCCGATCAACTTACCAATGCTGTATTTAGAAA
AATAAACAAATAGGGGTTCCGCGCACATTTCCCCGAAAAGTGCCACCTAAATTGTAAGCGTTAATATTTT
GTTAAAATTCGCGTTAAATTTTTGTTAAATCAGCTCATTTTTTAACCAATAGGCCGAAATCGGCAAAATC
CCTTATAAATCAAAAGAATAGACCGAGATAGGGTTGAGTGTTGTTCCAGTTTGGAACAAGAGTCCACCTC
GAGCTTTCAGGAAAATTTTTCTGTATAATAGATTCATAAATTTGAGAGAAGAG
Features (pLannotate 1.2.2; 10 found; start..end, strand, type, name):
     90..140     -  CDS            YDH2_PLAFS (fragment): Protein predicted: Swiss-Prot protein existence level 4. From Plasmodium falciparum (isolate fcm17 / Senegal).
    147..201     +  promoter       lacIq promoter (fragment): lacI (mutant); In the lacIq allele, a single base change in the promoter boosts expression of the lacI gene about 10-fold.
    281..955     +  CDS            mRFP1: mRFP1 is a basic (constitutively fluorescent) red fluorescent protein published in 2002, derived from Discosoma sp.. It is reported to be a somewhat slowly-maturing monomer with low acid sensitivity.
   1138..1165    +  terminator     T7Te terminator: phage T7 early transcription terminator
   1332..1471    +  misc_feature   bom: basis of mobility region from pBR322
   1657..2244    -  rep_origin     ori: high-copy-number ColE1/pMB1/pBR322/pUC origin of replication
   2296..2952    -  CDS            cat: CAT_ECOLX - Experimental evidence at protein level: Swiss-Prot protein existence level 1. This enzyme is an effector of chloramphenicol resistance in bacteria. From Escherichia coli. This protein is used as a marker in many commonly used cloning vectors, such as pACYC184.
   2953..3050    -  promoter       cat promoter: promoter of the E. coli cat gene encoding chloramphenicol acetyltransferase
   3069..3103    -  promoter       AmpR promoter (fragment): bla
   3129..3287    -  rep_origin     M13 ori (fragment): M13 bacteriophage origin of replication; arrow indicates direction of (+) strand synthesis
