[The description below was written by a language model from this plasmid's Addgene catalogue record and pLannotate feature annotations shown in this document.]
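Description:
pAA6 is a small (about 3.3 kb) high-copy bacterial expression plasmid built on a pUC-type backbone and assembled by Golden Gate cloning. It serves as the "target plasmid" in a synthetic system for asymmetric plasmid partitioning, and hence asymmetric cell division, in Escherichia coli. It replicates from the ColE1/pMB1/pUC-family origin and is selected with chloramphenicol through a cat (chloramphenicol acetyltransferase) gene driven by its native cat promoter. The feature table also picks up a bom (basis of mobility) region from pBR322, plus fragments of an AmpR promoter and an M13 origin. These fragments look like backbone remnants rather than functional parts. A short hit to a predicted Plasmodium protein is almost certainly a spurious annotation.

The payload has two parts. The first is a reporter cassette in which the lacIq promoter (Piq), a constitutive promoter carrying a single-base change that raises expression about tenfold over the wild-type lacI promoter, drives mRFP1, a monomeric red fluorescent protein derived from Discosoma. A phage T7 early (T7Te) terminator lies downstream. The second part, named in the catalogue entry, is a parS site, the centromere-like sequence bound by ParB-type partitioning proteins. The automated annotation does not mark parS, so its position and origin cannot be given from the table.

In general terms, parS lets a cognate DNA-binding protein supplied from elsewhere act on the plasmid, while constitutive red fluorescence marks the cells that retain it. This fits the stated use of following unequal plasmid inheritance between daughter cells. The record does not describe the partner components of the system.
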