Addgene plasmid #128282: pAA6
Purpose: asymmetric plasmid partitioning E. coli - target plasmid
Depositing lab: Matthew Bennett. Depositing organization: Rice University. Publication: A synthetic system for asymmetric cell division in Escherichia coli. Molinari S, Shis DL, Bhakta SP, Chappell J, Igoshin OA, Bennett MR. Nat Chem Biol. 2019 Sep;15(9):917-924. doi: 10.1038/s41589-019-0339-x. Epub 2019 Aug 12. PubMed 31406375.
Backbone
  Vector backbone: pUC
  Vector type: Bacterial Expression
Growth in bacteria
  Bacterial resistance: Chloramphenicol, 25 μg/mL
  Growth temperature: 37°C
  Growth strain: DH5alpha
  Copy number: High Copy
Gene/Insert
  Gene/Insert name: Piq- mRFP, parS
  Cloning method: Unknown
Terms and licenses: Academic/Nonprofit Terms; Industry Terms: Not Available to Industry
Depositor comments: Cloning method: Golden Gate.
How to cite: pAA6 was a gift from Matthew Bennett (Addgene plasmid # 128282 ; http://n2t.net/addgene:128282 ; RRID:Addgene_128282)
